>Addgene plasmid #20442 | pWZL Neo Myr Flag CAMKK1 | addgene partial sequence | sequence record 26263 | 20442 with pWZL-Fwd
CTCCTTCTCTAGGCGCCGGCCGGATCCAGAATTCGCCACCATGGGGTCTTCAAAATCTAAACCAAAGGAC
CCCAGCCAGCGCCGGCGCAGGATCCGAGGTTACCTTGACTACAAAGACGATGACGACAAGCAATTGACAA
GTTTGTACAAAAAAGTTGGCATGGAGGGGGGTCCAGA
