>Addgene plasmid #20442 | pWZL Neo Myr Flag CAMKK1 | addgene partial sequence | sequence record 26264 | 20442 with pWZL-Fwd
TTCTCTGGCGCCGGCCGGATCCAGAATTCGCCACCATGGGGTCTTCAAAATCTAAACCAAAGGACCCCAG
CCAGCGCCGGCGCAGGATCCGAGGTTACCTTGACTACAAAGACGATGACGACAAGCAATTGACAAGTTTG
TACAAAAAAGTTGGCATGGAGGGGGGTCCAGA
