>Addgene plasmid #20442 | pWZL Neo Myr Flag CAMKK1 | addgene partial sequence | sequence record 26265 | 20442 with pWZL-R 5'-ccaacctttaacgtcggatg
ACCGGATTGGTCGACTAGATCAAACCACTTTGTACAAGAAAGTTGGGCACCANTATGTTTCC
